>Addgene plasmid #118797 | pHBS1147 GFP-TDP43 | addgene full sequence | sequence record 229670 | Addgene NGS Result
TTATTCATAATGATAGTAGGAGGCTTGGTAGGTTTAAGAATAGTTTTTGCTGTACTTTCTATAGTGAATA
GAGTTAGGCAGGGATATTCACCATTATCGTTTCAGACCCACCTCCCAACCCCGAGGGGACCCGACAGGCC
CGAAGGAATAGAAGAAGAAGGTGGAGAGAGAGACAGAGACAGATCCATTCGATTAGTGAACGGATCTCGA
CGGTATCGGTTAACTTTTAAAAGAAAAGGGGGGATTGGGGGGTACAGTGCAGGGGAAAGAATAGTAGACA
TAATAGCAACAGACATACAAACTAAAGAATTACAAAAACAAATTACAAAATTCAAAATTTTATCGATAAG
CTTGGGAGTTCCGCGTTACATAACTTACGGTAAATGGCCCGCCTGGCTGACCGCCCAACGACCCCCGCCC
ATTGACGTCAATAATGACGTATGTTCCCATAGTAACGCCAATAGGGACTTTCCATTGACGTCAATGGGTG
GAGTATTTACGGTAAACTGCCCACTTGGCAGTACATCAAGTGTATCATATGCCAAGTACGCCCCCTATTG
ACGTCAATGACGGTAAATGGCCCGCCTGGCATTATGCCCAGTACATGACCTTATGGGACTTTCCTACTTG
GCAGTACATCTACGTATTAGTCATCGCTATTACCATGGTGATGCGGTTTTGGCAGTACATCAATGGGCGT
GGATAGCGGTTTGACTCACGGGGATTTCCAAGTCTCCACCCCATTGACGTCAATGGGAGTTTGTTTTGGC
ACCAAAATCAACGGGACTTTCCAAAATGTCGTAACAACTCCGCCCCATTGACGCAAATGGGCGGTAGGCG
TGTACGGTGGGAGGTCTATATAAGCAGAGCTCGTTTAGTGAACCGTCAGATCGCCTGGAGACGCCATCCA
CGCTGTTTTGACCTCCATAGAAGACACCGACTCTAGTCCAGTGTGGTGGAATTCTGCAGATTACCACCGG
TGCCACCATGGGAAGTAAAGGAGAGGAACTATTTACAGGTACTGTGCCTATCAAAGTCGAGCTGGACGGC
GACGTAAACGGCCACAAGTTCAGCGTGCGTGGCGAGGGCGAGGGCGATGCCACCGAGGGCAAGCTGACCC
TGAAGTTCATCTGCACCACCGGCAAGCTGCCGGTGCCGTGGCCGACCCTCGTGACCACCCTGACCTACGG
CGTGCAGTGCTTCAGCCGCTACCCGGACCACATGAAGCGTCACGACTTCTTCAAGTCCGCCATGCCGGAA
GGCTACGTCCAGGAGCGCACCATCGAGTTCAAGGACGACGGCACCTACAAGACCCGCGCGGAGGTGAAGT
TCGAGGGCGACACCCTGGTGAACCGCATCGAGCTGAAGGGCAACGACTTCAAGGAGGACGGCAACATCCT
GGGTCACAAGCTGGAGTACAACCACAACAGCCACAACGTCCGTATCGAAGCCGACAAGCAGAAGAACGGC
ATCAAGGCTAACTTCAAGATCCGCCACAACGTTGAGGACGGCAGCCAGCAGGAAGCCGACCACAAACAGC
AGAACACCCCGATCGGCGACGGCCCGGTGCGCCTGCCGGACAACCACTATCTGAGCACCCAGACCACGCT
GAGCAAAGACCCGAACGAGAAGCGCGATCACATGGTCCTGAAGGAGTTCGTGACGGCAGCCGGTATCACT
AAAGGTGAAGATGAAAGTGGATCCATGTCTGAATATATTCGGGTAACCGAAGATGAGAACGATGAGCCCA
TTGAAATACCATCGGAAGACGATGGGACGGTGCTGCTCTCCACGGTTACAGCCCAGTTTCCAGGGGCGTG
TGGGCTTCGCTACAGGAATCCAGTGTCTCAGTGTATGAGAGGTGTCCGGCTGGTAGAAGGAATTCTGCAT
GCCCCAGATGCTGGCTGGGGAAATCTGGTGTATGTTGTCAACTATCCAAAAGATAACAAAAGAAAAATGG
ATGAGACAGATGCTTCATCAGCAGTGAAAGTGAAAAGAGCAGTCCAGAAAACATCCGATTTAATAGTGTT
GGGTCTCCCATGGAAAACAACCGAACAGGACCTGAAAGAGTATTTTAGTACCTTTGGAGAAGTTCTTATG
GTGCAGGTCAAGAAAGATCTTAAGACTGGTCATTCAAAGGGGTTTGGCTTTGTTCGTTTTACGGAATATG
AAACACAAGTGAAAGTAATGTCACAGCGACATATGATAGATGGACGATGGTGTGACTGCAAACTTCCTAA
TTCTAAGCAAAGCCAAGATGAGCCTTTGAGAAGCAGAAAAGTGTTTGTGGGGCGCTGTACAGAGGACATG
ACTGAGGATGAGCTGCGGGAGTTCTTCTCTCAGTACGGGGATGTGATGGATGTCTTCATCCCCAAGCCAT
TCAGGGCCTTTGCCTTTGTTACATTTGCAGATGATCAGATTGCGCAGTCTCTTTGTGGAGAGGACTTGAT
CATTAAAGGAATCAGCGTTCATATATCCAATGCCGAACCTAAGCACAATAGCAATAGACAGTTAGAAAGA
AGTGGAAGATTTGGTGGTAATCCAGGTGGCTTTGGGAATCAGGGTGGATTTGGTAATAGCAGAGGGGGTG
GAGCTGGTTTGGGAAACAATCAAGGTAGTAATATGGGTGGTGGGATGAACTTTGGTGCGTTCAGCATTAA
TCCAGCCATGATGGCTGCCGCCCAGGCAGCACTACAGAGCAGTTGGGGTATGATGGGCATGTTAGCCAGC
CAGCAGAACCAGTCAGGCCCATCGGGTAATAACCAAAACCAAGGCAACATGCAGAGGGAGCCAAACCAGG
CCTTCGGTTCTGGAAATAACTCTTATAGTGGCTCTAATTCTGGTGCAGCAATTGGTTGGGGATCAGCATC
CAATGCAGGGTCGGGCAGTGGTTTTAATGGAGGCTTTGGCTCAAGCATGGATTCTAAGTCTTCTGGCTGG
GGAATGTAGACTAGACCCAGCTTTCTTGTACAAAGTGGTTGATCCTCTATCCAGCACAGTGGCGGCCGCT
CGACAATCAACCTCTGGATTACAAAATTTGTGAAAGATTGACTGGTATTCTTAACTATGTTGCTCCTTTT
ACGCTATGTGGATACGCTGCTTTAATGCCTTTGTATCATGCTATTGCTTCCCGTATGGCTTTCATTTTCT
CCTCCTTGTATAAATCCTGGTTGCTGTCTCTTTATGAGGAGTTGTGGCCCGTTGTCAGGCAACGTGGCGT
GGTGTGCACTGTGTTTGCTGACGCAACCCCCACTGGTTGGGGCATTGCCACCACCTGTCAGCTCCTTTCC
GGGACTTTCGCTTTCCCCCTCCCTATTGCCACGGCGGAACTCATCGCCGCCTGCCTTGCCCGCTGCTGGA
CAGGGGCTCGGCTGTTGGGCACTGACAATTCCGTGGTGTTGTCGGGGAAGCTGACGTCCTTTCCATGGCT
GCTCGCCTGTGTTGCCACCTGGATTCTGCGCGGGACGTCCTTCTGCTACGTCCCTTCGGCCCTCAATCCA
GCGGACCTTCCTTCCCGCGGCCTGCTGCCGGCTCTGCGGCCTCTTCCGCGTCTTCGCCTTCGCCCTCAGA
CGAGTCGGATCTCCCTTTGGGCCGCCTCCCCGCCTGGAATTCTACCGGGTAGGGGAGGCGCTTTTCCCAA
GGCAGTCTGGAGCATGCGCTTTAGCAGCCCCGCTGGGCACTTGGCGCTACACAAGTGGCCTCTGGCCTCG
CACACATTCCACATCCACCGGTAGGCGCCAACCGGCTCCGTTCTTTGGTGGCCCCTTCGCGCCACCTTCT
ACTCCTCCCCTAGTCAGGAAGTTCCCCCCCGCCCCGCAGCTCGCGTCGTGCAGGACGTGACAAATGGAAG
TAGCACGTCTCACTAGTCTCGTGCAGATGGACAGCACCGCTGAGCAATGGAAGCGGGTAGGCCTTTGGGG
CAGCGGCCAATAGCAGCTTTGCTCCTTCGCTTTCTGGGCTCAGAGGCTGGGAAGGGGTGGGTCCGGGGGC
GGGCTCAGGGGCGGGCTCAGGGGCGGGGCGGGCGCCCGAAGGTCCTCCGGAGGCCCGGCATTCTGCACGC
TTCAAAAGCGCACGTCTGCCGCGCTGTTCTCCTCTTCCTCATCTCCGGGCCTTTCGACCTGCAGCCCAAG
CTTACCATGACCGAGTACAAGCCCACGGTGCGCCTCGCCACCCGCGACGACGTCCCCAGGGCCGTACGCA
CCCTCGCCGCCGCGTTCGCCGACTACCCCGCCACGCGCCACACCGTCGATCCGGACCGCCACATCGAGCG
GGTCACCGAGCTGCAAGAACTCTTCCTCACGCGCGTCGGGCTCGACATCGGCAAGGTGTGGGTCGCGGAC
GACGGCGCCGCGGTGGCGGTCTGGACCACGCCGGAGAGCGTCGAAGCGGGGGCGGTGTTCGCCGAGATCG
GCCCGCGCATGGCCGAGTTGAGCGGTTCCCGGCTGGCCGCGCAGCAACAGATGGAAGGCCTCCTGGCGCC
GCACCGGCCCAAGGAGCCCGCGTGGTTCCTGGCCACCGTCGGCGTCTCGCCCGACCACCAGGGCAAGGGT
CTGGGCAGCGCCGTCGTGCTCCCCGGAGTGGAGGCGGCCGAGCGCGCCGGGGTGCCCGCCTTCCTGGAGA
CCTCCGCGCCCCGCAACCTCCCCTTCTACGAGCGGCTCGGCTTCACCGTCACCGCCGACGTCGAGGTGCC
CGAAGGACCGCGCACCTGGTGCATGACCCGCAAGCCCGGTGCCTGACGCCCGCCCCACGACCCGCAGCGC
CCGACCGAAAGGAGCGCACGACCCCATGCATCTCGAGGGCCCGGTACCTTTAAGACCAATGACTTACAAG
GCAGCTGTAGATCTTAGCCACTTTTTAAAAGAAAAGGGGGGACTGGAAGGGCTAGCTCACTCCCAACGAA
GACAAGATCTGCTTTTTGCTTGTACTGGGTCTCTCTGGTTAGACCAGATCTGAGCCTGGGAGCTCTCTGG
CTAACTAGGGAACCCACTGCTTAAGCCTCAATAAAGCTTGCCTTGAGTGCTTCAAGTAGTGTGTGCCCGT
CTGTTGTGTGACTCTGGTAACTAGAGATCCCTCAGACCCTTTTAGTCAGTGTGGAAAATCTCTAGCAGTA
GTAGTTCATGTCATCTTATTATTCAGTATTTATAACTTGCAAAGAAATGAATATCAGAGAGTGAGAGGAA
CTTGTTTATTGCAGCTTATAATGGTTACAAATAAAGCAATAGCATCACAAATTTCACAAATAAAGCATTT
TTTTCACTGCATTCTAGTTGTGGTTTGTCCAAACTCATCAATGTATCTTATCATGTCTGGCTCTAGCTAT
CCCGCCCCTAACTCCGCCCATCCCGCCCCTAACTCCGCCCAGTTCCGCCCATTCTCCGCCCCATGGCTGA
CTAATTTTTTTTATTTATGCAGAGGCCGAGGCCGCCTCGGCCTCTGAGCTATTCCAGAAGTAGTGAGGAG
GCTTTTTTGGAGGCCTAGGGACGTACCCAATTCGCCCTATAGTGAGTCGTATTACGCGCGCTCACTGGCC
GTCGTTTTACAACGTCGTGACTGGGAAAACCCTGGCGTTACCCAACTTAATCGCCTTGCAGCACATCCCC
CTTTCGCCAGCTGGCGTAATAGCGAAGAGGCCCGCACCGATCGCCCTTCCCAACAGTTGCGCAGCCTGAA
TGGCGAATGGG
[124 nt withheld, positions 5682-5805]
C
[91 nt withheld, positions 5807-5897]
A
[49 nt withheld, positions 5899-5947]
CCTTTGACGTTGGAGTCCACGTTCTTT
[37 nt withheld, positions 5975-6011]
ACCCTATCTCGGTCTATTCTTTTGATTTATAAGGGATTTTGCCGATTTCGGCCTATTGGTTAAAAAATGA
GCTGATTTAACAAAAATTTAACGCGAATTTTAACAAAATATTAACGCTTACAATTTAGGTGGCACTTTTC
GGGGAAATGTGCGCGGAACCCCTATTTGTTTATTTTTCTAAATACATTCAAATATGTATCCGCTCATGAG
ACAATAACCCTGATAAATGCTTCAATAATATTGAAAAAGGAAGAGTATGAGTATTCAACATTTCCGTGTC
GCCCTTATTCCCTTTTTTGCGGCATTTTGCCTTCCTGTTTTTGCTCACCCAGAAACGCTGGTGAAAGTAA
AAGATGCTGAAGATCAGTTGGGTGCACGAGTGGGTTACATCGAACTGGATCTCAACAGCGGTAAGATCCT
TGAGAGTTTTCGCCCCGAAGAACGTTTTCCAATGATGAGCACTTTTAAAGTTCTGCTATGTGGCGCGGTA
TTATCCCGTATTGACGCCGGGCAAGAGCAACTCGGTCGCCGCATACACTATTCTCAGAATGACTTGGTTG
AGTACTCACCAGTCACAGAAAAGCATCTTACGGATGGCATGACAGTAAGAGAATTATGCAGTGCTGCCAT
AACCATGAGTGATAACACTGCGGCCAACTTACTTCTGACAACGATCGGAGGACCGAAGGAGCTAACCGCT
TTTTTGCACAACATGGGGGATCATGTAACTCGCCTTGATCGTTGGGAACCGGAGCTGAATGAAGCCATAC
CAAACGACGAGCGTGACACCACGATGCCTGTAGCAATGGCAACAACGTTGCGCAAACTATTAACTGGCGA
ACTACTTACTCTAGCTTCCCGGCAACAATTAATAGACTGGATGGAGGCGGATAAAGTTGCAGGACCACTT
CTGCGCTCGGCCCTTCCGGCTGGCTGGTTTATTGCTGATAAATCTGGAGCCGGTGAGCGTGGGTCTCGCG
GTATCATTGCAGCACTGGGGCCAGATGGTAAGCCCTCCCGTATCGTAGTTATCTACACGACGGGGAGTCA
GGCAACTATGGATGAACGAAATAGACAGATCGCTGAGATAGGTGCCTCACTGATTAAGCATTGGTAACTG
TCAGACCAAGTTTACTCATATATACTTTAGATTGATTTAAAACTTCATTTTTAATTTAAAAGGATCTAGG
TGAAGATCCTTTTTGATAATCTCATGACCAAAATCCCTTAACGTGAGTTTTCGTTCCACTGAGCGTCAGA
CCCCGTAGAAAAGATCAAAGGATCTTCTTGAGATCCTTTTTTTCTGCGCGTAATCTGCTGCTTGCAAACA
AAAAAACCACCGCTACCAGCGGTGGTTTGTTTGCCGGATCAAGAGCTACCAACTCTTTTTCCGAAGGTAA
CTGGCTTCAGCAGAGCGCAGATACCAAATACTGTTCTTCTAGTGTAGCCGTAGTTAGGCCACCACTTCAA
GAACTCTGTAGCACCGCCTACATACCTCGCTCTGCTAATCCTGTTACCAGTGGCTGCTGCCAGTGGCGAT
AAGTCGTGTCTTACCGGGTTGGACTCAAGACGATAGTTACCGGATAAGGCGCAGCGGTCGGGCTGAACGG
GGGGTTCGTGCACACAGCCCAGCTTGGAGCGAACGACCTACACCGAACTGAGATACCTACAGCGTGAGCT
ATGAGAAAGCGCCACGCTTCCCGAAGGGAGAAAGGCGGACAGGTATCCGGTAAGCGGCAGGGTCGGAACA
GGAGAGCGCACGAGGGAGCTTCCAGGGGGAAACGCCTGGTATCTTTATAGTCCTGTCGGGTTTCGCCACC
TCTGACTTGAGCGTCGATTTTTGTGATGCTCGTCAGGGGGGCGGAGCCTATGGAAAAACGCCAGCAACGC
GGCCTTTTTACGGTTCCTGGCCTTTTGCTGGCCTTTTGCTCACATGTTCTTTCCTGCGTTATCCCCTGAT
TCTGTGGATAACCGTATTACCGCCTTTGAGTGAGCTGATACCGCTCGCCGCAGCCGAACGACCGAGCGCA
GCGAGTCAGTGAGCGAGGAAGCGGAAGAGCGCCCAATACGCAAACCGCCTCTCCCCGCGCGTTGGCCGAT
TCATTAATGCAGCTGGCACGACAGGTTTCCCGACTGGAAAGCGGGCAGTGAGCGCAACGCAATTAATGTG
AGTTAGCTCACTCATTAGGCACCCCAGGCTTTACACTTTATGCTTCCGGCTCGTATGTTGTGTGGAATTG
TGAGCGGATAACAATTTCACACAGGAAACAGCTATGACCATGATTACGCCAAGCGCGCAATTAACCCTCA
CTAAAGGGAACAAAAGCTGGAGCTGCAAGCTTAATGTAGTCTTATGCAATACTCTTGTAGTCTTGCAACA
TGGTAACGATGAGTTAGCAACATGCCTTACAAGGAGAGAAAAAGCACCGTGCATGCCGATTGGTGGAAGT
AAGGTGGTACGATCGTGCCTTATTAGGAAGGCAACAGACGGGTCTGACATGGATTGGACGAACCACTGAA
TTGCCGCATTGCAGAGATATTGTATTTAAGTGCCTAGCTCGATACATAAACGGGTCTCTCTGGTTAGACC
AGATCTGAGCCTGGGAGCTCTCTGGCTAACTAGGGAACCCACTGCTTAAGCCTCAATAAAGCTTGCCTTG
AGTGCTTCAAGTAGTGTGTGCCCGTCTGTTGTGTGACTCTGGTAACTAGAGATCCCTCAGACCCTTTTAG
TCAGTGTGGAAAATCTCTAGCAGTGGCGCCCGAACAGGGACTTGAAAGCGAAAGGGAAACCAGAGGAGCT
CTCTCGACGCAGGACTCGGCTTGCTGAAGCGCGCACGGCAAGAGGCGAGGGGCGGCGACTGGTGAGTACG
CCAAAAATTTTGACTAGCGGAGGCTAGAAGGAGAGAGATGGGTGCGAGAGCGTCAGTATTAAGCGGGGGA
GAATTAGATCGCGATGGGAAAAAATTCGGTTAAGGCCAGGGGGAAAGAAAAAATATAAATTAAAACATAT
AGTATGGGCAAGCAGGGAGCTAGAACGATTCGCAGTTAATCCTGGCCTGTTAGAAACATCAGAAGGCTGT
AGACAAATACTGGGACAGCTACAACCATCCCTTCAGACAGGATCAGAAGAACTTAGATCATTATATAATA
CAGTAGCAACCCTCTATTGTGTGCATCAAAGGATAGAGATAAAAGACACCAAGGAAGCTTTAGACAAGAT
AGAGGAAGAGCAAAACAAAAGTAAGACCACCGCACAGCAAGCGGCCGCTGATCTTCAGACCTGGAGGAGG
AGATATGAGGGACAATTGGAGAAGTGAATTATATAAATATAAAGTAGTAAAAATTGAACCATTAGGAGTA
GCACCCACCAAGGCAAAGAGAAGAGTGGTGCAGAGAGAAAAAAGAGCAGTGGGAATAGGAGCTTTGTTCC
TTGGGTTCTTGGGAGCAGCAGGAAGCACTATGGGCGCAGCGTCAATGACGCTGACGGTACAGGCCAGACA
ATTATTGTCTGGTATAGTGCAGCAGCAGAACAATTTGCTGAGGGCTATTGAGGCGCAACAGCATCTGTTG
CAACTCACAGTCTGGGGCATCAAGCAGCTCCAGGCAAGAATCCTGGCTGTGGAAAGATACCTAAAGGATC
AACAGCTCCTGGGGATTTGGGGTTGCTCTGGAAAACTCATTTGCACCACTGCTGTGCCTTGGAATGCTAG
TTGGAGTAATAAATCTCTGGAACAGATTTGGAATCACACGACCTGGATGGAGTGGGACAGAGAAATTAAC
AATTACACAAGCTTAATACACTCCTTAATTGAAGAATCGCAAAACCAGCAAGAAAAGAATGAACAAGAAT
TATTGGAATTAGATAAATGGGCAAGTTTGTGGAATTGGTTTAACATAACAAATTGGCTGTGGTATATAAA
A
Features (pLannotate 1.2.2; 30 found; start..end, strand, type, name):
    106..206     +  CDS            Rev (fragment): human immunodeficiency virus 1 (HIV-1) Rev protein; rev; enhances nuclear export of unspliced and incompletely spliced viral mRNAs
    225..341     +  misc_feature   cPPT/CTS: central polypurine tract and central termination sequence of HIV-1
    364..667     +  enhancer       CMV enhancer: human cytomegalovirus immediate early enhancer
    668..871     +  promoter       CMV promoter: human cytomegalovirus (CMV) immediate early promoter
    994..1695    +  CDS            Superfolder GFP: Superfolder GFP is a basic (constitutively fluorescent) green fluorescent protein published in 2005, derived from Aequorea victoria. It is reported to be a very rapidly-maturing weak dimer.
   1705..2946    +  CDS            TARDBP: TADBP_HUMAN - Also known as TDP43. Experimental evidence at protein level: Swiss-Prot protein existence level 1. RNA-binding protein that is involved in various steps of RNA biogenesis and processing (PubMed:23519609). Preferentially binds, via its two RNA recognition motifs RRM1 and RRM2, to GU-repeats on RNA molecules predominantly localized within long introns and in the 3'UTR of mRNAs (PubMed:23519609, PubMed:24240615, PubMed:24464995). In turn, regulates the splicing of many non-coding and protein-coding RNAs including proteins involved in neuronal survival, as well as mRNAs that encode p
   2955..2979    -  protein_bind   attB2: mutant version of attB; recombination site for the Gateway® BP reaction BP Clonase™
   3015..3603    +  misc_feature   WPRE: woodchuck hepatitis virus posttranscriptional regulatory element
   3617..4116    +  promoter       PGK promoter: mouse phosphoglycerate kinase 1 promoter
   4137..4736    +  CDS            PuroR: puromycin N-acetyltransferase; pac from Streptomyces alboniger; confers resistance to puromycin
   4804..4941    +  CDS            nef (fragment): NEF_HV1LA - Experimental evidence at protein level: Swiss-Prot protein existence level 1. Extracellular Nef protein targets CD4(+) T-lymphocytes for apoptosis by interacting with CXCR4 surface receptors. From Human immunodeficiency virus type 1 group M subtype B (isolate Lai) (HIV-1).
   4927..5107    +  LTR            5' LTR (truncated): truncated 5' long terminal repeat (LTR) from HIV-1
   5179..5300    +  polyA_signal   SV40 poly(A) signal: SV40 polyadenylation signal
   5340..5475    +  rep_origin     SV40 ori: SV40 origin of replication
   5496..5514    -  promoter       T7 promoter: promoter for bacteriophage T7 RNA polymerase
   5522..5677    +  CDS            lacZα (fragment): LacZα fragment of β-galactosidase; lacZ fragment
   5682..6110    +  rep_origin     f1 ori (sequence partly withheld): f1 bacteriophage origin of replication; arrow indicates direction of (+) strand synthesis
   6163..6267    +  promoter       AmpR promoter: bla
   6268..7128    +  CDS            AmpR: β-lactamase; bla; confers resistance to ampicillin, carbenicillin, and related antibiotics
   7299..7887    +  rep_origin     ori: high-copy-number ColE1/pMB1/pBR322/pUC origin of replication
   8070..8162    +  CDS            lacI (fragment): lac repressor; lacI; The lac repressor binds to the lac operator to inhibit transcription in E. coli. This inhibition can be relieved by adding lactose or isopropyl-β-D-thiogalactopyranoside (IPTG).
   8175..8196    +  protein_bind   CAP binding site: CAP binding activates transcription in the presence of cAMP. E. coli catabolite activator protein
   8211..8241    +  promoter       lac promoter: promoter for the E. coli lac operon
   8249..8265    +  protein_bind   lac operator: The lac repressor binds to the lac operator to inhibit transcription in E. coli. This inhibition can be relieved by adding lactose or isopropyl-β-D-thiogalactopyranoside (IPTG). lac repressor encoded by lacI
   8310..8328    +  promoter       T3 promoter: promoter for bacteriophage T3 RNA polymerase
   8356..8582    +  promoter       RSV promoter: Rous sarcoma virus enhancer/promoter
   8583..8763    +  LTR            5' LTR (truncated): truncated 5' long terminal repeat (LTR) from HIV-1
   8810..8935    +  misc_feature   HIV-1 Ψ: packaging signal of human immunodeficiency virus type 1
   8919..9282    +  CDS            HIV-1 gag (fragment): gag protein from human immunodeficiency virus 1; gag
   9428..9661    +  misc_feature   RRE: The Rev response element (RRE) of HIV-1 allows for Rev-dependent mRNA export from the nucleus to the cytoplasm.
