[The description below was written by a language model from this plasmid's Addgene catalogue record and pLannotate feature annotations shown in this document.]
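Description:
pHBS1147 GFP-TDP43 is a lentiviral transfer plasmid built on the pLenti-CMV-Puro backbone for expressing a fluorescently tagged, full-length human TDP-43 (TARDBP) in mammalian cells. In bacteria it is maintained through a high-copy ColE1/pUC-type origin and selected with ampicillin via the β-lactamase gene. An f1 origin, an SV40 origin and remnants of lac and T7/T3 promoter sequences are also annotated in the backbone. The viral portion has a third-generation-style layout. An RSV promoter drives a truncated HIV-1 5' LTR, followed by the Ψ packaging signal with a gag fragment, the Rev response element for Rev-dependent export of the genomic RNA, and the cPPT/CTS, which aids nuclear import of the reverse-transcribed genome. A second truncated LTR and an SV40 polyadenylation signal close the cassette.

Between the LTRs, the CMV enhancer and promoter drive an open reading frame in which superfolder GFP sits directly upstream of the TARDBP coding sequence, consistent with an N-terminal GFP fusion, although the record does not describe the linker. A residual attB2 site follows the insert, which was assembled by Gibson cloning. A WPRE downstream enhances transcript stability and expression. A separate mouse PGK promoter drives puromycin N-acetyltransferase, allowing selection of transduced cells with puromycin.

The stated purpose is to test how protein sequence affects nuclear body formation and the splicing function of full-length TDP-43. The depositor groups the plasmid within a series of compositional C-terminal domain mutants. Neither the name nor the annotation indicates a mutation, but the record does not explicitly say whether this plasmid is the wild-type reference.
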