Addgene plasmid #118797: pHBS1147 GFP-TDP43
Purpose: To test the effect of sequence on nuclear body formation and splicing of full-length TDP43
Depositing lab: Rajat Rohatgi. Depositing organization: Stanford University. Publication: Phase separation-deficient TDP43 remains functional in splicing. Schmidt HB, Barreau A, Rohatgi R. Nat Commun. 2019 Oct 25;10(1):4890. doi: 10.1038/s41467-019-12740-2. PubMed 31653829.
Backbone
  Vector backbone: pLenti-CMV-Puro
  Vector type: Lentiviral
  Selectable markers: Puromycin
Growth in bacteria
  Bacterial resistance: Ampicillin, 100 μg/mL
  Growth temperature: 37°C
  Growth strain: NEB Stable
  Copy number: High Copy
Gene/Insert
  Gene/Insert name: TARDBP
  Species: H. sapiens (human)
  Entrez Gene: TARDBP (a.k.a. ALS10, TDP-43)
  Cloning method: Gibson Cloning
Terms and licenses: Academic/Nonprofit Terms; Industry Terms: Not Available to Industry
Depositor comments: Category 1: Compositional CTD mutants
How to cite: pHBS1147 GFP-TDP43 was a gift from Rajat Rohatgi (Addgene plasmid # 118797 ; http://n2t.net/addgene:118797 ; RRID:Addgene_118797)
